>Addgene plasmid #80795 | AbVec2.0-IGHG1 | addgene full sequence | sequence record 181655 | Addgene NGS Result
CCTATGGAAAAACGCCAGCAACGCGGCCTTTTTACGGTTCCTGGCCTTTTGCTGGCCTTTTGCTCACATG
TTCTTTCCTGCGTTATCCCCTGATTCTGTGGATAACCGTATTACCGCCTTTGAGTGAGCTGATACCGCTC
GCCGCAGCCGAACGACCGAGCGCAGCGAGTCAGTGAGCGAGGAAGCGGAAGAGCGCCCAATACGCAAACC
GCCTCTCCCCGCGCGTTGGCCGATTCATTAATCCAACTGGCACGACAGGTTTCCCGACTGGAAAGCGGGC
AGTGAGCGCAACGCAATTAATGTGAGTTAGCTCACTCATTAGGCACCCCAGGCTTTACACTTTATGCTTC
CGGCTCGTATGTTGTGTGGAATTGTGAGCGGATAACAATTTCACACAGGAAACAGCTATGACATGATTAC
GAATTAATTCGAGCTCGCCCGACATTGATTATTGACTAGTTATTAATAGTAATCAATTACGGGGTCATTA
GTTCATAGCCCATATATGGAGTTCCGCGTTACATAACTTACGGTAAATGGCCCGCCTGGCTGACCGCCCA
ACGACCCCCGCCCATTGACGTCAATAATGACGTATGTTCCCATAGTAACGCCAATAGGGACTTTCCATTG
ACGTCAATGGGTGGAGTATTTACGGTAAACTGCCCACTTGGCAGTACATCAAGTGTATCATATGCCAAGT
ACGCCCCCTATTGACGTCAATGACGGTAAATGGCCCGCCTGGCATTATGCCCAGTACATGACCTTATGGG
ACTTTCCTACTTGGCAGTACATCTACGTATTAGTCATCGCTATTACCATGGTGATGCGGTTTTGGCAGTA
CATCAATGGGCGTGGATAGCGGTTTGACTCACGGGGATTTCCAAGTCTCCACCCCATTGACGTCAATGGG
AGTTTGTTTTGGCACCAAAATCAACGGGACTTTCCAAAATGTCGTAACAACTCCGCCCCATTGACGCAAA
TGGGCGGTAGGCGTGTACGGTGGGAGGTCTATATAAGCAGAGCTCGTTTAGTGAACCGTCAGATCGCCTG
GAGACGCCATCCACGCTGTTTTGACCTCCATAGAAGACACCGGGACCGATCCAGCCTCCGCGGCCGGGAA
CGGTGCATTGGAACGCGGATTCCCCGTGCCAAGAGTGACGTAAGTACCGCCTATAGAGTCTATAGGCCCA
CCCCCTTGGCTTCGTTAGAACGCGGCTACAATTAATACATAACCTTATGTATCATACACATACGATTTAG
GTGACACTATAGAATAACATCCACTTTGCCTTTCTCTCCACAGGTGTCCACTCCCAGGTCCAACTGCACC
TCGGTTCTATCGATTGAATTCCACCATGGGATGGTCATGTATCATCCTTTTTCTAGTAGCAACTGCAACC
GGTTGACTAACTAGCTGGTCGACCAAGGGCCCAAGCGTCTTCCCCCTGGCACCCTCCTCCAAGAGCACCT
CTGGGGGCACAGCGGCCCTGGGCTGCCTGGTCAAGGACTACTTCCCCGAGCCGGTGACGGTGTCGTGGAA
CTCAGGCGCCCTGACCAGCGGCGTGCACACCTTCCCGGCTGTCCTACAGTCCTCAGGACTCTACTCCCTC
AGCAGCGTGGTGACCGTGCCCTCCAGCAGCTTGGGCACCCAGACCTACATCTGCAACGTGAATCACAAGC
CCAGCAACACCAAGGTGGACAAGAGAGTTGAGCCCAAATCTTGTGACAAAACTCACACATGCCCACCGTG
CCCAGCACCTGAACTCCTGGGGGGACCGTCAGTCTTCCTCTTCCCCCCAAAACCCAAGGACACCCTCATG
ATCTCCCGGACCCCTGAGGTCACATGCGTGGTGGTGGACGTGAGCCACGAAGACCCTGAGGTCAAGTTCA
ACTGGTACGTGGACGGCGTGGAGGTGCATAATGCCAAGACAAAGCCGCGGGAGGAGCAGTACAACAGCAC
GTACCGTGTGGTCAGCGTCCTCACCGTCCTGCACCAGGACTGGCTGAATGGCAAGGAGTACAAGTGCAAG
GTCTCCAACAAAGCCCTCCCAGCCCCCATCGAGAAAACCATCTCCAAAGCCAAAGGGCAGCCCCGAGAAC
CACAGGTGTACACCCTGCCCCCATCCCGGGAGGAGATGACCAAGAACCAGGTCAGCCTGACCTGCCTGGT
CAAAGGCTTCTATCCCAGCGACATCGCCGTGGAGTGGGAGAGCAATGGGCAGCCGGAGAACAACTACAAG
ACCACGCCTCCCGTGCTGGACTCCGACGGCTCCTTCTTCCTCTATAGCAAGCTCACCGTGGACAAGAGCA
GGTGGCAGCAGGGGAACGTCTTCTCATGCTCCGTGATGCATGAGGCTCTGCACAACCACTACACGCAGAA
GAGCCTCTCCCTGTCCCCGGGTAAATGAGTGCGACGGCCGGCAAGCCCCCGCTCCCCGGGCTCTCGGGGT
CGCGCGAGGAAAGCTTGGCCGCCATGGCCCAACTTGTTTATTGCAGCTTATAATGGTTACAAATAAAGCA
ATAGCATCACAAATTTCACAAATAAAGCATTTTTTTCACTGCATTCTAGTTGTGGTTTGTCCAAACTCAT
CAATGTATCTTATCATGTCTGGATCGGGAATTAATTCGGCGCAGCACCATGGCCTGAAATAACCTCTGAA
AGAGGAACTTGGTTAGGTACCTTCTGAGGCGGAAAGAACCATCTGTGGAATGTGTGTCAGTTAGGGTGTG
GAAAGTCCCCAGGCTCCCCAGCAGGCAGAAGTATGCAAAGCATGCATCTCAATTAGTCAGCAACCAGGTG
TGGAAAGTCCCCAGGCTCCCCAGCAGGCAGAAGTATGCAAAGCATGCATCTCAATTAGTCAGCAACCATA
GTCCCGCCCCTAACTCCGCCCATCCCGCCCCTAACTCCGCCCAGTTCCGCCCATTCTCCGCCCCATGGCT
GACTAATTTTTTTTATTTATGCAGAGGCCGAGGCCGCCTCGGCCTCTGAGCTATTCCAGAAGTAGTGAGG
AGGCTTTTTTGGAGGCCTAGGCTTTTGCAAAAAGCTGTTAACAGCTTGGCACTGGCCGTCGTTTTACAAC
GTCGTGACTGGGAAAACCCTGGCGTTACCCAACTTAATCGCCTTGCAGCACATCCCCCTTTCGCCAGTTG
GCGTAATAGCGAAGAGGCCCGCACCGATCGCCCTTCCCAACAGTTGCGCAGCCTGAATGGCGAATGGCGC
CTGATGCGGTATTTTCTCCTTACGCATCTGTGCGGTATTTCACACCGCATA
[142 nt withheld, positions 3272-3413]
C
[141 nt withheld, positions 3415-3555]
CCTTTGACGTTGGAGTCCACGTTCTTT
[37 nt withheld, positions 3583-3619]
ACCCTATCTCGGGCTATTCTTTTGATTTATAAGGGATTTTGCCGATTTCGGCCTATTGGTTAAAAAATGA
GCTGATTTAACAAAAATTTAACGCGAATTTTAACAAAATATTAACGTTTACAATTTTATGGTGCACTCTC
AGTACAATCTGCTCTGATGCCGCATAGTTAAGCCAGCCCCGACACCCGCCAACACCCGCTGACGCGCCCT
GACGGGCTTGTCTGCTCCCGGCATCCGCTTACAGACAAGCTGTGACCGTCTCCGGGAGCTGCATGTGTCA
GAGGTTTTCACCGTCATCACCGAAACGCGCGAGACGAAAGGGCCTCGTGATACGCCTATTTTTATAGGTT
AATGTCATGATAATAATGGTTTCTTAGACGTCAGGTGGCACTTTTCGGGGAAATGTGCGCGGAACCCCTA
TTTGTTTATTTTTCTAAATACATTCAAATATGTATCCGCTCATGAGACAATAACCCTGATAAATGCTTCA
ATAATATTGAAAAAGGAAGAGTATGAGTATTCAACATTTCCGTGTCGCCCTTATTCCCTTTTTTGCGGCA
TTTTGCCTTCCTGTTTTTGCTCACCCAGAAACGCTGGTGAAAGTAAAAGATGCTGAAGATCAGTTGGGTG
CACGAGTGGGTTACATCGAACTGGATCTCAACAGCGGTAAGATCCTTGAGAGTTTTCGCCCCGAAGAACG
TTTTCCAATGATGAGCACTTTTAAAGTTCTGCTATGTGGCGCGGTATTATCCCGTATTGACGCCGGGCAA
GAGCAACTCGGTCGCCGCATACACTATTCTCAGAATGACTTGGTTGAGTACTCACCAGTCACAGAAAAGC
ATCTTACGGATGGCATGACAGTAAGAGAATTATGCAGTGCTGCCATAACCATGAGTGATAACACTGCGGC
CAACTTACTTCTGACAACGATCGGAGGACCGAAGGAGCTAACCGCTTTTTTGCACAACATGGGGGATCAT
GTAACTCGCCTTGATCGTTGGGAACCGGAGCTGAATGAAGCCATACCAAACGACGAGCGTGACACCACGA
TGCCTGTAGCAATGGCAACAACGTTGCGCAAACTATTAACTGGCGAACTACTTACTCTAGCTTCCCGGCA
ACAATTAATAGACTGGATGGAGGCGGATAAAGTTGCAGGACCACTTCTGCGCTCGGCCCTTCCGGCTGGC
TGGTTTATTGCTGATAAATCTGGAGCCGGTGAGCGTGGGTCTCGCGGTATCATTGCAGCACTGGGGCCAG
ATGGTAAGCCCTCCCGTATCGTAGTTATCTACACGACGGGGAGTCAGGCAACTATGGATGAACGAAATAG
ACAGATCGCTGAGATAGGTGCCTCACTGATTAAGCATTGGTAACTGTCAGACCAAGTTTACTCATATATA
CTTTAGATTGATTTAAAACTTCATTTTTAATTTAAAAGGATCTAGGTGAAGATCCTTTTTGATAATCTCA
TGACCAAAATCCCTTAACGTGAGTTTTCGTTCCACTGAGCGTCAGACCCCGTAGAAAAGATCAAAGGATC
TTCTTGAGATCCTTTTTTTCTGCGCGTAATCTGCTGCTTGCAAACAAAAAAACCACCGCTACCAGCGGTG
GTTTGTTTGCCGGATCAAGAGCTACCAACTCTTTTTCCGAAGGTAACTGGCTTCAGCAGAGCGCAGATAC
CAAATACTGTTCTTCTAGTGTAGCCGTAGTTAGGCCACCACTTCAAGAACTCTGTAGCACCGCCTACATA
CCTCGCTCTGCTAATCCTGTTACCAGTGGCTGCTGCCAGTGGCGATAAGTCGTGTCTTACCGGGTTGGAC
TCAAGACGATAGTTACCGGATAAGGCGCAGCGGTCGGGCTGAACGGGGGGTTCGTGCACACAGCCCAGCT
TGGAGCGAACGACCTACACCGAACTGAGATACCTACAGCGTGAGCTATGAGAAAGCGCCACGCTTCCCGA
AGGGAGAAAGGCGGACAGGTATCCGGTAAGCGGCAGGGTCGGAACAGGAGAGCGCACGAGGGAGCTTCCA
GGGGGAAACGCCTGGTATCTTTATAGTCCTGTCGGGTTTCGCCACCTCTGACTTGAGCGTCGATTTTTGT
GATGCTCGTCAGGGGGGCGGAG
Features (pLannotate 1.2.2; 21 found; start..end, strand, type, name):
     58..191     +  rep_origin     RSF ori (fragment): Plasmids containing the RSF 1030 origin of replication can be propagated in E. coli cells that contain additional plasmids with compatible origins.
    193..285     +  CDS            lacI (fragment): lac repressor; lacI; The lac repressor binds to the lac operator to inhibit transcription in E. coli. This inhibition can be relieved by adding lactose or isopropyl-β-D-thiogalactopyranoside (IPTG).
    298..319     +  protein_bind   CAP binding site: CAP binding activates transcription in the presence of cAMP. E. coli catabolite activator protein
    334..364     +  promoter       lac promoter: promoter for the E. coli lac operon
    372..388     +  protein_bind   lac operator: The lac repressor binds to the lac operator to inhibit transcription in E. coli. This inhibition can be relieved by adding lactose or isopropyl-β-D-thiogalactopyranoside (IPTG). lac repressor encoded by lacI
    441..820     +  enhancer       CMV enhancer: human cytomegalovirus immediate early enhancer
    821..1024    +  promoter       CMV promoter: human cytomegalovirus (CMV) immediate early promoter
   1160..1203    +  intron         CMV intron (fragment): modified intron A from human cytomegalovirus
   1255..1273    +  promoter       SP6 promoter: promoter for bacteriophage SP6 RNA polymerase
   1277..1314    +  CDS            IgH signal sequence (fragment): signal sequence from the mouse immunoglobulin heavy chain variable region
   1419..2405    +  CDS            IGHG1: IGHG1_HUMAN - Experimental evidence at protein level: Swiss-Prot protein existence level 1. Constant region of immunoglobulin heavy chains. Immunoglobulins, also known as antibodies, are membrane-bound or secreted glycoproteins produced by B lymphocytes. In the recognition phase of humoral immunity, the membrane-bound immunoglobulins serve as receptors which, upon binding of a specific antigen, trigger the clonal expansion and differentiation of B lymphocytes into immunoglobulins- secreting plasma cells. Secreted immunoglobulins mediate the effector phase of humoral immunity, which results in
   2481..2615    +  polyA_signal   SV40 poly(A) signal: SV40 polyadenylation signal
   2712..3041    +  promoter       SV40 promoter: SV40 enhancer and early promoter
   3060..3214    +  CDS            lacZα (fragment): LacZα fragment of β-galactosidase; lacZ fragment
   3220..3271    -  misc_feature   bom (fragment): basis of mobility region from pBR322
   3290..3670    +  rep_origin     M13 ori (sequence partly withheld): M13 bacteriophage origin of replication; arrow indicates direction of (+) strand synthesis
   3746..3795    -  misc_feature   bom (fragment): basis of mobility region from pBR322
   3897..3932    -  CDS            rop (fragment): Rop protein, which maintains plasmids at low copy number; rop
   4027..4131    +  promoter       AmpR promoter: bla
   4132..4992    +  CDS            AmpR: β-lactamase; bla; confers resistance to ampicillin, carbenicillin, and related antibiotics
   5163..10      +  rep_origin     ori (across the origin): high-copy-number ColE1/pMB1/pBR322/pUC origin of replication
