[The description below was written by a language model from this plasmid's Addgene catalogue record and pLannotate feature annotations shown in this document.]
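Description:
AbVec2.0-IGHG1 is a 5,741 bp empty-backbone mammalian expression vector built on pUC19 and designed to produce secreted human IgG1 heavy chains. It is maintained in E. coli as a high-copy plasmid through the ColE1/pUC origin and selected with ampicillin via the β-lactamase gene and its own promoter. The annotation also picks up an M13 phage origin and a number of short remnants typical of pUC-lineage backbones (lac promoter, operator and CAP site, and fragments of lacI, lacZα, bom, rop and an RSF origin). These appear to be vestigial rather than functional parts of the design.

The expression cassette is driven by the human cytomegalovirus immediate-early enhancer and promoter, followed by a fragment of CMV intron A and an SP6 promoter. Downstream lies a partial mouse immunoglobulin heavy-chain signal sequence, then a short gap, and then the coding region for the human IGHG1 constant domain, terminated by an SV40 polyadenylation signal. The arrangement suggests that a heavy-chain variable region is inserted by restriction cloning between the leader peptide and the constant region. This would create a full-length heavy chain that enters the secretory pathway, although the record does not name the cloning sites. An SV40 enhancer/early promoter sits after the poly(A) signal, with no mammalian selection marker annotated behind it.

According to the record, the vector is used for expressing recombinant monoclonal antibodies cloned from single B cells by RT-PCR. Assembling a complete antibody would normally require co-expression with a matching light-chain construct, which is not part of this record.
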