Addgene plasmid #80795: AbVec2.0-IGHG1
Purpose: (Empty Backbone) Expression of secretory immunoglobulin heavy chains in mammalian cells, human IgG1 isotype
Depositing lab: Hedda Wardemann. Depositing organization: Deutsches Krebsforschungszentrum (DKFZ). Publication: Efficient generation of monoclonal antibodies from single human B cells by single cell RT-PCR and expression vector cloning. Tiller T, Meffre E, Yurasov S, Tsuiji M, Nussenzweig MC, Wardemann H. J Immunol Methods. 2008 Jan 1;329(1-2):112-24. Epub 2007 Oct 31. 10.1016/j.jim.2007.09.017 PubMed 17996249.
Backbone
  Vector backbone: pUC19
  Backbone size (bp): 5741
  Vector type: Mammalian Expression
  Promoter: hCMV IE1 gene promoter
Growth in bacteria
  Bacterial resistance: Ampicillin, 100 μg/mL
  Growth temperature: 37°C
  Growth strain: DH5alpha
  Copy number: High Copy
Gene/Insert
  Cloning method: Restriction Enzyme
  Sequencing primers: 5′ GCTTCGTTAGAACGCGGCTAC
Terms and licenses: Academic/Nonprofit Terms; Industry Terms: Not Available to Industry
Depositor comments: Annotated sequence available from: www.ebi.ac.uk/ena accession number LT615368 Also used in Tiller et al., J Immunol Methods. 2009 Oct 31;350(1-2):183-93
How to cite: AbVec2.0-IGHG1 was a gift from Hedda Wardemann (Addgene plasmid # 80795 ; http://n2t.net/addgene:80795 ; RRID:Addgene_80795)
